>Addgene plasmid #78408 | pNXRVk-HACre | depositor full sequence | sequence record 146388 | pNXRVk-HACre sequence 7183 bps
GACGTCTAAGAAACCATTATTATCATGACATTAACCTATAAAAATAGGCGTATCACGAGGCCCTTTCGTC
TCGCGCGTTTCGGTGATGACGGTGAAAACCTCTGACACATGCAGCTCCCGGAGACGGTCACAGCTTGTCT
GTAAGCGGATGCCGGGAGCAGACAAGCCCGTCAGGGCGCGTCAGCGGGTGTTGGCGGGTGTCGGGGCTGG
CTTAACTATGCGGCATCAGAGCAGATTGTACTGAGAGTGCACCATTACGGGGTCATTAGTTCATAGCCCA
TATATGGAGTTCCGCGTTACATAACTTACGGTAAATGGCCCGCCTGGCTGACCGCCCAACGACCCCCGCC
CATTGACGTCAATAATGACGTATGTTCCCATAGTAACGCCAATAGGGACTTTCCATTGACGTCAATGGGT
GGAGTATTTACGGTAAACTGCCCACTTGGCAGTACATCAAGTGTATCATATGCCAAGTACGCCCCCTATT
GACGTCAATGACGGTAAATGGCCCGCCTGGCATTATGCCCAGTACATGACCTTATGGGACTTTCCTACTT
GGCAGTACATCTACGTATTAGTCATCGCTATTACCATGGTGATGCGGTTTTGGCAGTACATCAATGGGCG
TGGATAGCGGTTTGACTCACGGGGATTTCCAAGTCTCCACCCCATTGACGTCAATGGGAGTTTGTTTTGG
CACCAAAATCAACGGGACTTTCCAAAATGTCGTAACAACTCCGCCCCATTGACGCAAATGGGCGGTAGGC
GTGTACGGTGGGAGGTCTATATAAGCAGAGCTGGTTTAGTGAACCGTCAGATCCGCTAGGATCTCGAGCT
CAAGCTTCGTACGCTGCAGGTCGACGGATCCCCGGGTTAATTAACGCTAGCATGTACCCATACGATGTTC
CTGACTATGCGGGCTACCCGTATGACGTGCCGGACTATGCAGGAGCCTATCCTTATGACGTTCCAGATTA
CGCTGGTTCTAGATGTACTCCACCAAAGAAGAAGAGAAAGGTTGCCCCTAGCATGGCCAATTTACTGACC
GTACACCAAAATTTGCCTGCATTACCGGTCGATGCAACGAGTGATGAGGTTCGCAAGAACCTGATGGACA
TGTTCAGGGATCGCCAGGCGTTTTCTGAGCATACCTGGAAAATGCTTCTGTCCGTTTGCCGGTCGTGGGC
GGCATGGTGCAAGTTGAATAACCGGAAATGGTTTCCCGCAGAACCTGAAGATGTTCGCGATTATCTTCTA
TATCTTCAGGCGCGCGGTCTGGCAGTAAAAACTATCCAGCAACATTTGGGCCAGCTAAACATGCTTCATC
GTCGGTCCGGGCTGCCACGACCAAGTGACAGCAATGCTGTTTCACTGGTTATGCGGCGGATCCGAAAAGA
AAACGTTGATGCCGGTGAACGTGCAAAACAGGCTCTAGCGTTCGAACGCACTGATTTCGACCAGGTTCGT
TCACTCATGGAAAATAGCGATCGCTGCCAGGATATACGTAATCTGGCATTTCTGGGGATTGCTTATAACA
CCCTGTTACGTATAGCCGAAATTGCCAGGATCAGGGTTAAAGATATCTCACGTACTGACGGTGGGAGAAT
GTTAATCCATATTGGCAGAACGAAAACGCTGGTTAGCACCGCAGGTGTAGAGAAGGCACTTAGCCTGGGG
GTAACTAAACTGGTCGAGCGATGGATTTCCGTCTCTGGTGTAGCTGATGATCCGAATAACTACCTGTTTT
GCCGGGTCAGAAAAAATGGTGTTGCCGCGCCATCTGCCACCAGCCAGCTATCAACTCGCGCCCTGGAAGG
GATTTTTGAAGCAACTCATCGATTGATTTACGGCGCTAAGGATGACTCTGGTCAGAGATACCTGGCCTGG
TCTGGACACAGTGCCCGTGTCGGAGCCGCGCGAGATATGGCCCGCGCTGGAGTTTCAATACCGGAGATCA
TGCAAGCTGGTGGCTGGACCAATGTAAATATTGTCATGAACTATATCCGTAACCTGGATAGTGAAACAGG
GGCAATGGTGCGCCTGCTGGAAGATGGCGATTCTAGATGAGGCGCGCCACTTCTAAATAAGCGAATTTCT
TATGATTTATGATTTTTATTATTAAATAAGTTATAAAAAAAATAAGTGTATACAAATTTTAAAGTGACTC
TTAGGTTTTAAAACGAAAATTCTTATTCTTGAGTAACTCTTTCCTGTAGGTCAGGTTGCTTTCTCAGGTA
TAGTATGAGGTCGCTCTTATTGACCACACCTCTACCGGCAGATCCGCTAGGGATAACAGGGTAATATAGA
TCTAAGGTATAACGACAACAAACGTTGCTTTATATATGGATAACGACATATACATTTATTTCTTGAAAAA
ATAGCAAAGCTATATTGATTTTAGCGTATGCTGCTTTAAAGTTGCATTTCACAATGCTTGGAAATGTAAC
GATGACAGAATTAATACGATGCAAAACTCAAATAATAAACTGCGCACTAACTCACTACAATAAACAACTT
TGAAAAAAAGATTCGTTTTTTCAACATTTACCATCTCATTAAGCTGAGCTGCCAAGGTATATACATACTT
CATCGAATATGAGCGAAAAACAGGTTGTAGGGATCCTTGGAGGTGGTCAATTGGGCCGAATGATGGTAGA
GGCAGCCCATCGCTTAAACATCAAATGCATCATCTTGGATGCAGCAAATTCTCCTGCCAAACAAATTGAT
GGAGGACGTGAGCACATTGATGCATCATTTACTGACCCCGATGCAATTGTTGAACTGTCTAAGAAGTGCA
CGTTATTAACAACTGAAATTGAGCATATTAACACTGATGCCTTGGCAGCCGTTACGAAATCTGTTGCTGT
TGAACCCTCTCCTGCAACTCTGCGATGCATTCAAGACAAATATCTTCAAAAACAGCATTTACAGGTTTTT
AAGATTGCACTTCCTGAATTTTGCGATGCACCTGACCAGGAAAGTGTTGAAAAAGCAGGCCAAGAGTTTG
GTTATCCTTTTGTACTGAAAAGTAAAACATTGGCTTACGACGGTCGTGGAAATTACGTTGTTCATCAACC
ATCTGAGATTCCTACTGCCATCAAAGCACTTGGTGATCGTCCGCTTTATGTTGAAAAGTTCGTTCCTTTC
TCCATGGAAATTGCAGTGATGGTAGTACGCAGTTTAGACGGAAAAGTTTATGCTTATCCTACAACTGAGA
CCATTCAAAAGGATAATGTTTGTCATTTAGTATATGCCCCTGCTCGTCTTCCCTTCTCAATTCAACAGCG
TGCTCAAACCCTTGCCATGGATGCGGTGCGCACTTTTGAAGGCGCTGGTATATATGGTGTAGAGATGTTT
GTTTTGCAAGATGGTGAGACCATTTTACTCAACGAAATTGCTCCTCGGCCTCACAATTCAGGTCACTACA
CCATTGAAGCTTGCCCAACTTCTCAGTTTGAAGCTCACTTACGGGCCATATGTGGTCTTCCTTTCAGCGA
AATCAACACCCAACTCTCGACTTCCACAACTCATGCGTTGATGGTAAATATTTTAGGTACTGATGATCCT
GATTATGTTTCAAAGATCGCTAAACGTTCTCTGTCCATTCCCGGTGCAACTTTGCATCTTTATGGTAAAG
CTGAATCTAGAAAGGGTCGCAAGATGGGACACGTTACCATCATTTCTGATTCACCTCAAGAATGTGAACG
TAGGTATCAGATGCTTCTTGACGTCAAAGATCCTGTCGAATCACCTGTTGTTGGTATTATCATGGGTTCG
GATTCTGATTTAAGCAAGATGAAAGATGCTGCCGTCATTTTAGATGAATTCAAGGTGCCTTACGAACTTA
CTATTGTTTCAGCTCACCGCACACCAGATCGCATGGTTACTTATGCTCGTACCGCAGCTTCAAGAGGGTT
GCGTGTGATTATTGCTGGTGCTGGTGGTGCCGCTCATTTGCCTGGTATGGTTGCTGCAATGACACCTCTT
CCAGTAATCGGCGTTCCTGTAAAAGGAAGCACTCTTGACGGAGTTGACTCTCTTCACTCTATTGTTCAGA
TGCCTCGAGGTGTCCCTGTCGCCACTGTTGCTATCAATAATAGCCAAAATGCCGGTATTTTAGCCTGTCG
TATACTTGCTACATTTCAACCCTCCCTTTTGGCTGCTATGGAGAGCTTTATGGACAATATGAAAGAGATT
GTTTTAGAAAAGGCTGATAAATTAGAAAAAGTTGGTTGGAAAAATTATTCTGCATAGGCGACCATAGACA
TAACTGTTAAATGATTTTGCTTGCTTTTTGTTTTAAATAATATTTTATTTTGAAATTCTAGATTGTAAAA
TGTATTCTAAAAAGTGATTAAAAATTAAAAATAAAAACCCCCCGAATAATGTGCTGCGACGCAATTAAAA
AAAATAAGAATCCTGAATAATGTGCTGTGAAGCAGTTTAAACGAGCTCGAATTCTAGGTAGGCATTTTGT
TTAGTTAAAGGTACTTAAGTAATTAGTATAAACGAACCAATTTTATAATCAGGAAGTTAAGTGAATGGTA
GCACATGTCGTAAAAATTGTGAATTTTTATTGAATAATATTTTAAATACAAGCCTTTCTAGACTAGGTAT
ACTCATAAACATATATGAGCAAAAGGATAGAGGAGATTACATTGCATCTTCTACAAATTTATTTATTGCC
CTTTACTGAAAAATTAAATAATGAGTACTAAATGATAAAAAGCGCTCAGTACAAGAAAGATTGCAAAAAT
ATTGCATTCTTCATGAATTAAAGTTGCATATAAGGCATATTGAAAGTAATAGTACTAAAACAGCAGTTAG
CGAAAATTAATAGAATTATATTCGCAAGACAATTGTGACATTAAATTAAAAAATTGTAGAATTTTTACTA
TCCTCTTTAACGCCATGAGCCTTTATAAAAAGGTTAAATTAGTTTTAACATTCTTTTTTTGAGTAAGAGT
TTACAATTTATCAAAACCTGTGTTATTATATTCATTAGTTTCAATTTATTAGCATCTAGAGAAAAATCAA
TTGGCAGTTACATTGTTGGAATTTATGAAGAAAAAGAATCTACAACGGAGAATAAGTTGCTGATCGCTTT
CCCTAAAATTGTATATTTTGCTGAGCTTATTTTGACATTTCGTTGAAGTTTTCTCTAATTCGCATTCATT
TTAAGTAAAACAATGAGAAATAAAATTACAAAAAATACAAATTAAAATACAATTTTTAGCTATAATTATA
GACCTAGGCTTCCTCGCTCACTGACTCGCTGCGCTCGGTCGTTCGGCTGCGGCGAGCGGTATCAGCTCAC
TCAAAGGCGGTAATACGGTTATCCACAGAATCAGGGGATAACGCAGGAAAGAACATGTGAGCAAAAGGCC
AGCAAAAGGCCAGGAACCGTAAAAAGGCCGCGTTGCTGGCGTTTTTCCATAGGCTCCGCCCCCCTGACGA
GCATCACAAAAATCGACGCTCAAGTCAGAGGTGGCGAAACCCGACAGGACTATAAAGATACCAGGCGTTT
CCCCCTGGAAGCTCCCTCGTGCGCTCTCCTGTTCCGACCCTGCCGCTTACCGGATACCTGTCCGCCTTTC
TCCCTTCGGGAAGCGTGGCGCTTTCTCAATGCTCACGCTGTAGGTATCTCAGTTCGGTGTAGGTCGTTCG
CTCCAAGCTGGGCTGTGTGCACGAACCCCCCGTTCAGCCCGACCGCTGCGCCTTATCCGGTAACTATCGT
CTTGAGTCCAACCCGGTAAGACACGACTTATCGCCACTGGCAGCAGCCACTGGTAACAGGATTAGCAGAG
CGAGGTATGTAGGCGGTGCTACAGAGTTCTTGAAGTGGTGGCCTAACTACGGCTACACTAGAAGGACAGT
ATTTGGTATCTGCGCTCTGCTGAAGCCAGTTACCTTCGGAAAAAGAGTTGGTAGCTCTTGATCCGGCAAA
CAAACCACCGCTGGTAGCGGTGGTTTTTTTGTTTGCAAGCAGCAGATTACGCGCAGAAAAAAAGGATCTC
AAGAAGATCCTTTGATCTTTTCTACGGGGTCTGACGCTCAGTGGAACGAAAACTCACGTTAAGGGATTTT
GGTCATGAGATTATCAAAAAGGATCTTCACCTAGATCCTTTTAAATTAAAAATGAAGTTTTAAATCAATC
TAAAGTATATATGAGTAAACTTGGTCTGACAGTTACCAATGCTTAATCAGTGAGGCACCTATCTCAGCGA
TCTGTCTATTTCGTTCATCCATAGTTGCCTGACTCCCCGTCGTGTAGATAACTACGATACGGGAGGGCTT
ACCATCTGGCCCCAGTGCTGCAATGATACCGCGAGACCCACGCTCACCGGCTCCAGATTTATCAGCAATA
AACCAGCCAGCCGGAAGGGCCGAGCGCAGAAGTGGTCCTGCAACTTTATCCGCCTCCATCCAGTCTATTA
ATTGTTGCCGGGAAGCTAGAGTAAGTAGTTCGCCAGTTAATAGTTTGCGCAACGTTGTTGCCATTGCTAC
AGGCATCGTGGTGTCACGCTCGTCGTTTGGTATGGCTTCATTCAGCTCCGGTTCCCAACGATCAAGGCGA
GTTACATGATCCCCCATGTTGTGCAAAAAAGCGGTTAGCTCCTTCGGTCCTCCGATCGTTGTCAGAAGTA
AGTTGGCCGCAGTGTTATCACTCATGGTTATGGCAGCACTGCATAATTCTCTTACTGTCATGCCATCCGT
AAGATGCTTTTCTGTGACTGGTGAGTACTCAACCAAGTCATTCTGAGAATAGTGTATGCGGCGACCGAGT
TGCTCTTGCCCGGCGTCAATACGGGATAATACCGCGCCACATAGCAGAACTTTAAAAGTGCTCATCATTG
GAAAACGTTCTTCGGGGCGAAAACTCTCAAGGATCTTACCGCTGTTGAGATCCAGTTCGATGTAACCCAC
TCGTGCACCCAACTGATCTTCAGCATCTTTTACTTTCACCAGCGTTTCTGGGTGAGCAAAAACAGGAAGG
CAAAATGCCGCAAAAAAGGGAATAAGGGCGACACGGAAATGTTGAATACTCATACTCTTCCTTTTTCAAT
ATTATTGAAGCATTTATCAGGGTTATTGTCTCATGAGCGGATACATATTTGAATGTATTTAGAAAAATAA
ACAAATAGGGGTTCCGCGCACATTTCCCCGAAAAGTGCCACCT
Features (pLannotate 1.2.2; 13 found; start..end, strand, type, name):
     70..105     +  CDS            rop (fragment): Rop protein, which maintains plasmids at low copy number; rop
    207..255     +  misc_feature   bom (fragment): basis of mobility region from pBR322
    295..598     +  enhancer       CMV enhancer: human cytomegalovirus immediate early enhancer
    599..802     +  promoter       CMV promoter: human cytomegalovirus (CMV) immediate early promoter
    830..849     +  misc_feature   MCS (fragment): multiple cloning site
    895..984     +  CDS            3xHA: three tandem HA epitope tags
   1037..2062    +  CDS            Cre: site-specific recombinase Cre is a site-specific recombinase from bacteriophage P1. Recombination occurs at loxP sequences.
   2091..2278    +  terminator     ADH1 terminator: S. cerevisiae ADH1; transcription terminator for the S. cerevisiae alcohol dehydrogenase 1 (ADH1) gene
   2599..4254    +  CDS            ade6: PUR6_SCHPO - Also known as min1. Protein inferred from homology: Swiss-Prot protein existence level 3. From Schizosaccharomyces pombe (strain 972 / ATCC 24843) (Fission yeast).
   4469..5252    -  rep_origin     ars1: Schizosaccharomyces pombe autonomously replicating sequence ars1
   5434..6022    -  rep_origin     ori: high-copy-number ColE1/pMB1/pBR322/pUC origin of replication
   6193..7053    -  CDS            AmpR: β-lactamase; bla; confers resistance to ampicillin, carbenicillin, and related antibiotics
   7054..7158    -  promoter       AmpR promoter: bla
