[The description below was written by a language model from this plasmid's Addgene catalogue record and pLannotate feature annotations shown in this document.]
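Description:
pNXRVk-HACre is a fission yeast expression plasmid, recorded as built on the pFA6a-kanMX6 backbone, that provides constitutive expression of an epitope-tagged, nuclear-targeted Cre recombinase in Schizosaccharomyces pombe. It is a shuttle vector. In E. coli it is maintained at high copy through a ColE1/pUC-type origin and selected with ampicillin via the β-lactamase gene and its native promoter. Short remnants of the pBR322 rop and bom regions are also annotated. In S. pombe it replicates episomally from the ars1 autonomously replicating sequence and is selected by the S. pombe ade6+ gene, which complements adenine auxotrophy in ade6 mutant hosts. No kanMX marker appears in the feature table despite the backbone name.

The expression cassette consists of the human cytomegalovirus immediate-early enhancer and promoter, a fragment of a multiple cloning site, three tandem HA epitope tags, and the Cre coding sequence, terminated by the S. cerevisiae ADH1 terminator. The insert name indicates a nuclear localisation signal between the HA tags and Cre. This element is not separately annotated, but a short gap between those two features could accommodate it. The HA tags allow detection of the recombinase by immunoblotting or immunoprecipitation, and the NLS directs it to the nucleus, where Cre catalyses recombination between loxP sites.

The associated publication concerns sequential and counter-selectable cassettes for fission yeast, so the plasmid is presumably used to excise or exchange lox-flanked marker cassettes integrated in the genome. As an ars1 episome, it would be expected to be lost once adenine selection is removed, though the record does not describe this.
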