Addgene plasmid #78408: pNXRVk-HACre
Purpose: constitutive Cre expression vector
Depositing lab: Kazunori Tomita. Depositing organization: University College London. Publication: Sequential and counter-selectable cassettes for fission yeast. Amelina H, Moiseeva V, Collopy LC, Pearson SR, Armstrong CA, Tomita K. BMC Biotechnol. 2016 Nov 8;16(1):76. 10.1186/s12896-016-0307-4 PubMed 27825338.
Backbone
  Vector backbone: pFA6a-kanMX6
  Vector type: Yeast Expression
  Selectable markers: ade6+
Growth in bacteria
  Bacterial resistance: Ampicillin, 100 μg/mL
  Growth temperature: 37°C
  Growth strain: DH5alpha
  Copy number: High Copy
Gene/Insert 1
  Gene/Insert name: 3xHA-nls-Cre
Gene/Insert 2
  Gene/Insert name: ade6+
  Species: S. pombe (fission yeast)
  Insert size (bp): 2131
  Entrez Gene: ade6 (a.k.a. SPCC1322.13, min1)
Terms and licenses: Academic/Nonprofit Terms; Industry Terms: Not Available to Industry
How to cite: pNXRVk-HACre was a gift from Kazunori Tomita (Addgene plasmid # 78408 ; http://n2t.net/addgene:78408 ; RRID:Addgene_78408)
