>Addgene plasmid #78408 | pNXRVk-HACre | addgene partial sequence | sequence record 149685 | CMV-F 5'-CGCAAATGGGCGGTAGGCGTG-3'
AGAGCTGGTTTAGTGAACCGTCAGATCCGCTAGGATCTCGAGCTCAAGCTTCGTACGCTGCAGGTCGACG
GATCCCCGGGTTAATTAACGCTAGCATGTACCCATACGATGTTCCTGACTATGCGGGCTACCCGTATGAC
GTGCCGGACTATGCAGGAGCCTATCCTTATGACGTTCCAGATTACGCTGGTTCTAGATGTACTCCACCAA
AGAAGAAGAGAAAGGTTGCCCCTAGCATGGCCAATTTACTGACCGTACACCAAAATTTGCCTGCATTACC
GGTCGATGCAACGAGTGATGAGGTTCGCAAGAACCTGATGGACATGTTCAGGGATCGCCAGGCGTTTTCT
GAGCATACCTGGAAAATGCTTCTGTCCGTTTGCCGGTCGTGGGCGGCATGGTGCAAGTTGAATAACCGGA
AATGGTTTCCCGCAGAACCTGAAGATGTTCGCGATTATCTTCTATATCTTCAGGCGCGCGGTCTGGCAGT
AAAAACTATCCAGCAACATTTGGGCCAGCTAAACATGCTTCATCGTCGGTCCGGGCTGCCACGACCAAGT
GACAGCAATGCTGTTTCACTGGTTATGCGGCGGATCCGAAAAGAAAACGTTGATGCCGGTGAACGTGCAA
AACAGGCTCTAGCGTTCGAACGCACTGATTTCGACCAGGTTCGTTCACTCATGGAAAATAGCGATCGCTG
CCAGGATATACGTAATCTGGCATTTCTGGGGATTGCTTATAACACCCTGTTACGTATAGCCGAAATTGCC
AGGATCAGGGTTAAAGATATCTCACGTACTGACGGTGGGAGAATGTTAATCCATATTGGCAGAACGAAAA
CGCTGGTTAGCACCGCAGGTGTAGAGAAGGCACTTAGCCTGGGGGTAACTAAACTGGTCGAGCGATGGAT
TTCCGTCTCTGGTGTAGCTGATGATCCGAATAACTACCTGTTTTGCCGGGTCAGAAAAAATGGTGTTGCC
GCGCCATCTGCCACCAGCCAGCTATCAACTCGCGCCCT
