>Addgene plasmid #78408 | pNXRVk-HACre | addgene partial sequence | sequence record 149686 | SV40pro-F 5'-TATTTATGCAGAGGCCGAGG-3'
ATCTTGCAAAACAAACATCTCTACACCATATATACCAGCGCCTTCAAAAGTGCGCACCGCATCCATGGCA
AGGGTTTGAGCACGCTGTTGAATTGAGAAGGGAAGACGAGCAGGGGCATATACTAAATGACAAACATTAT
CCTTTTGAATGGTCTCAGTTGTAGGATAAGCATAAACTTTTCCGTCTAAACTGCGTACTACCATCACTGC
AATTTCCATGGAGAAAGGAACGAACTTTTCAACATAAAGCGGACGATCACCAAGTGCTTTGATGGCAGTA
GGAATCTCAGATGGTTGATGAACAACGTAATTTCCACGACCGTCGTAAGCCAATGTTTTACTTTTCAGTA
CAAAAGGATAACCAAACTCTTGGCCTGCTTTTTCAACACTTTCCTGGTCAGGTGCATCGCAAAATTCAGG
AAGTGCAATCTTAAAAACCTGTAAATGCTGTTTTTGAAGATATTTGTCTTGAATGCATCGCAGAGTTGCA
GGAGAGGGTTCAACAGCAACAGATTTCGTAACGGCTGCCAAGGCATCAGTGTTAATATGCTCAATTTCAG
TTGTTAATAACGTGCACTTCTTAGACAGTTCAACAATTGCATCGGGGTCAGTAAATGATGCATCAATGTG
CTCACGTCCTCCATCAATTTGTTTGGCAGGAGAATTTGCTGCATCCAAGATGATGCATTTGATGTTTAAG
CGATGGGCTGCCTCTACCATCATTCGGCCCAATTGACCACCTCCAAGGATCCCTACAACCTGTTTTTCGC
TCATATTCGATGAAGTATGTATATACCTTGGCAGCTCAGCTTAATGAGATGGTAAATGTTGAAAAAACGA
ATCTTTTTTTCAAAGTTGTTTATTGTAGTGAGTTAGTGCGCAGTTTATTATTTGAGTTTTGCATCGTATT
AATTCTGTCATCGTTACATTTCCAAGCATTGTGAAATGCAACTTTAAAGCAGCATACGCTAAAATCAATA
TAGCTTTGCTATTTTTTCAAGAAATAAATG
