>Addgene plasmid #78408 | pNXRVk-HACre | addgene partial sequence | sequence record 151211 | sAde6-C 5'-tcgacttccacaactcatgc-3'
GATGATCCTGATTATGTTTCAAAGATCGCTAAACGTTCTCTGTCCATTCCCGGTGCAACTTTGCATCTTT
ATGGTAAAGCTGAATCTAGAAAGGGTCGCAAGATGGGACACGTTACCATCATTTCTGATTCACCTCAAGA
ATGTGAACGTAGGTATCAGATGCTTCTTGACGTCAAAGATCCTGTCGAATCACCTGTTGTTGGTATTATC
ATGGGTTCGGATTCTGATTTAAGCAAGATGAAAGATGCTGCCGTCATTTTAGATGAATTCAAGGTGCCTT
ACGAACTTACTATTGTTTCAGCTCACCGCACACCAGATCGCATGGTTACTTATGCTCGTACCGCAGCTTC
AAGAGGGTTGCGTGTGATTATTGCTGGTGCTGGTGGTGCCGCTCATTTGCCTGGTATGGTTGCTGCAATG
ACACCTCTTCCAGTAATCGGCGTTCCTGTAAAAGGAAGCACTCTTGACGGAGTTGACTCTCTTCACTCTA
TTGTTCAGATGCCTCGAGGTGTCCCTGTCGCCACTGTTGCTATCAATAATAGCCAAAATGCCGGTATTTT
AGCCTGTCGTATACTTGCTACATTTCAACCCTCCCTTTTGGCTGCTATGGAGAGCTTTATGGACAATATG
AAAGAGATTGTTTTAGAAAAGGCTGATAAATTAGAAAAAGTTGGTTGGAAAAATTATTCTGCATAGGCGA
CCATAGACATAACTGTTAAATGATTTTGCTTGCTTTTTGTTTTAAATAATATTTTATTTTGAAATTCTAG
ATTGTAAAATGTATTCTAAAAAGTGATTAAAAATTAAAAATAAAAACCCCCCGAATAATGTGCTGCGACG
CAATTAAAAAAAATAAGAATCCTGAATAATGTGCTGTGAAGCAGTTTAAACGAGCTCGAATTCTAGGTAG
GCATTTTGTTTAGTTAAAGGTACTTAAGTAATTAGTATAAACGAACCAATTTTATAATCAGGAAGTTAAG
TGAATGGTAGCACATGTCGTAAAAATTGTGAATTTTTAT
